Addgene plasmid #11253: hTPST2
Depositing lab: Hyeryun Choe. Depositing organization: Boston Children's Hospital. Publication: Tyrosine sulfation of human antibodies contributes to recognition of the CCR5 binding region of HIV-1 gp120. Choe H, Li W, Wright PL, Vasilieva N, Venturi M, Huang CC, Grundner C, Dorfman T, Zwick MB, Wang L, Rosenberg ES, Kwong PD, Burton DR, Robinson JE, Sodroski JG, Farzan M. Cell. 2003 Jul 25. 114(2):161-70. 10.1016/S0092-8674(03)00508-7 PubMed 12887918.
Backbone
  Vector backbone: pcDNA3.1(+)
  Backbone manufacturer: Invitrogen
  Backbone size w/o insert (bp): 5428
  Vector type: Mammalian Expression
  Selectable markers: Neomycin (select with G418)
Growth in bacteria
  Bacterial resistance: Ampicillin, 100 μg/mL
  Growth temperature: 37°C
  Growth strain: DH5alpha
  Copy number: High Copy
Gene/Insert
  Gene/Insert name: TPST2
  Species: H. sapiens (human)
  Entrez Gene: TPST2 (a.k.a. TANGO13B, TPST-2)
  Tag / fusion protein: C9 (GTETSQVAPA) (C terminal on insert)
  Cloning method: Restriction Enzyme; 5′ cloning site NotI (not destroyed); 3′ cloning site XbaI (not destroyed)
  Sequencing primers: 5′ T7
Terms and licenses: Academic/Nonprofit Terms; Industry Terms: Not Available to Industry
Depositor comments: See author's map for more information.
How to cite: hTPST2 was a gift from Hyeryun Choe (Addgene plasmid # 11253 ; http://n2t.net/addgene:11253 ; RRID:Addgene_11253)
