[The description below was written by a language model from this plasmid's Addgene catalogue record and pLannotate feature annotations shown in this document.]
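Description:
hTPST2 is a mammalian expression plasmid built on the Invitrogen pcDNA3.1(+) backbone that carries the human TPST2 coding sequence, which encodes tyrosylprotein sulfotransferase 2. This enzyme catalyses O-sulfation of tyrosine residues within acidic motifs of polypeptides, using PAPS as the sulfate donor. The insert was cloned between NotI and XbaI sites, both retained. According to the catalogue entry it carries a C-terminal C9 epitope tag, a short peptide tag used for antibody detection or affinity capture. The tag is not annotated separately in the feature table. Transcription in mammalian cells is driven by the human cytomegalovirus immediate-early enhancer and promoter and terminated by the bovine growth hormone polyadenylation signal. A T7 promoter upstream of the insert and an SP6 promoter in reverse orientation downstream serve as sequencing primer sites and could support in vitro transcription.

In E. coli the plasmid is maintained at high copy through a ColE1/pUC-type origin and selected with ampicillin via the β-lactamase gene. An f1 origin is also present for single-stranded DNA production. For stable mammalian lines, an SV40 early promoter drives the neomycin phosphotransferase gene, followed by an SV40 poly(A) signal, allowing G418 selection. The short hits annotated as HIV-1 LTR, ble, lacI and bom fragments appear to be backbone remnants or partial sequence matches rather than functional elements. The sequenced record is 6,604 nt, consistent with the stated backbone plus insert. The associated publication concerns tyrosine sulfation of human antibodies and recognition of the CCR5-binding region of HIV-1 gp120, which suggests the plasmid is used to overexpress TPST2 and so enhance tyrosine sulfation of co-expressed proteins in transfected cells.
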