Features (pLannotate 1.2.2; 21 found; start..end, strand, type, name):
     30..82      -  misc_feature   bom (fragment): basis of mobility region from pBR322
    237..616     +  enhancer       CMV enhancer: human cytomegalovirus immediate early enhancer
    617..820     +  promoter       CMV promoter: human cytomegalovirus (CMV) immediate early promoter
    816..849     +  LTR            5' LTR (truncated) (fragment): truncated 5' long terminal repeat (LTR) from HIV-1
    865..883     +  promoter       T7 promoter: promoter for bacteriophage T7 RNA polymerase
    979..2109    +  CDS            TPST2: TPST2_HUMAN - Experimental evidence at protein level: Swiss-Prot protein existence level 1. Catalyzes the O-sulfation of tyrosine residues within acidic motifs of polypeptides, using 3'-phosphoadenylyl sulfate (PAPS) as cosubstrate. From Homo sapiens (Human).
   2159..2177    -  promoter       SP6 promoter: promoter for bacteriophage SP6 RNA polymerase
   2203..2427    +  polyA_signal   bGH poly(A) signal: bovine growth hormone polyadenylation signal
   2431..2452    +  promoter       SV40 promoter (fragment): SV40 enhancer and early promoter
   2473..2901    +  rep_origin     f1 ori (sequence partly withheld): f1 bacteriophage origin of replication; arrow indicates direction of (+) strand synthesis
   2915..3244    +  promoter       SV40 promoter: SV40 enhancer and early promoter
   3311..4102    +  CDS            neo: KKA2_KLEPN - Also known as kan, nptII. Experimental evidence at protein level: Swiss-Prot protein existence level 1. Resistance to kanamycin, neomycin, paromomycin, ribostamycin, butirosin and gentamicin B. From Klebsiella pneumoniae.
   4126..4284    +  CDS            ble (fragment): BLE_KLEPN - Experimental evidence at protein level: Swiss-Prot protein existence level 1. Binding protein with a strong affinity to the bleomycin family of antibiotics. Binds to CL990; an antimitotic-antibiotic compound. From Klebsiella pneumoniae.
   4279..4400    +  polyA_signal   SV40 poly(A) signal: SV40 polyadenylation signal
   4473..4489    -  protein_bind   lac operator: The lac repressor binds to the lac operator to inhibit transcription in E. coli. This inhibition can be relieved by adding lactose or isopropyl-β-D-thiogalactopyranoside (IPTG). lac repressor encoded by lacI
   4497..4527    -  promoter       lac promoter: promoter for the E. coli lac operon
   4542..4563    -  protein_bind   CAP binding site: CAP binding activates transcription in the presence of cAMP. E. coli catabolite activator protein
   4576..4668    -  CDS            lacI (fragment): lac repressor; lacI; The lac repressor binds to the lac operator to inhibit transcription in E. coli. This inhibition can be relieved by adding lactose or isopropyl-β-D-thiogalactopyranoside (IPTG).
   4851..5439    -  rep_origin     ori: high-copy-number ColE1/pMB1/pBR322/pUC origin of replication
   5610..6470    -  CDS            AmpR: β-lactamase; bla; confers resistance to ampicillin, carbenicillin, and related antibiotics
   6471..6575    -  promoter       AmpR promoter: bla
>Addgene plasmid #11253 | hTPST2 | addgene full sequence | sequence record 287419 | Addgene NGS Result
TCGACGGATCGGGAGATCTCCCGATCCCCTATGGTGCACTCTCAGTACAATCTGCTCTGATGCCGCATAG
TTAAGCCAGTATCTGCTCCCTGCTTGTGTGTTGGAGGTCGCTGAGTAGTGCGCGAGCAAAATTTAAGCTA
CAACAAGGCAAGGCTTGACCGACAATTGCATGAAGAATCTGCTTAGGGTTAGGCGTTTTGCGCTGCTTCG
CGATGTACGGGCCAGATATACGCGTTGACATTGATTATTGACTAGTTATTAATAGTAATCAATTACGGGG
TCATTAGTTCATAGCCCATATATGGAGTTCCGCGTTACATAACTTACGGTAAATGGCCCGCCTGGCTGAC
CGCCCAACGACCCCCGCCCATTGACGTCAATAATGACGTATGTTCCCATAGTAACGCCAATAGGGACTTT
CCATTGACGTCAATGGGTGGAGTATTTACGGTAAACTGCCCACTTGGCAGTACATCAAGTGTATCATATG
CCAAGTACGCCCCCTATTGACGTCAATGACGGTAAATGGCCCGCCTGGCATTATGCCCAGTACATGACCT
TATGGGACTTTCCTACTTGGCAGTACATCTACGTATTAGTCATCGCTATTACCATGGTGATGCGGTTTTG
GCAGTACATCAATGGGCGTGGATAGCGGTTTGACTCACGGGGATTTCCAAGTCTCCACCCCATTGACGTC
AATGGGAGTTTGTTTTGGCACCAAAATCAACGGGACTTTCCAAAATGTCGTAACAACTCCGCCCCATTGA
CGCAAATGGGCGGTAGGCGTGTACGGTGGGAGGTCTATATAAGCAGAGCTCTCTGGCTAACTAGAGAACC
CACTGCTTACTGGCTTATCGAAATTAATACGACTCACTATAGGGAGACCCAAGCTTGGTACCGAGCTCGG
ATCCACTAGTAACGGCCGCCAGTGTGCTGGAATTCTGCAGATATCCATCACACTGGCGGCCGCCCAGCAT
GCGCCTGTCGGTGCGGAGGGTGCTGCTGTCAGCCGGCTGCGCCCTGGTCCTGGTGCTGGCGGTTCAGCTG
GGACAGCAGGTGCTAGAGTGCCGGGCGGTGCTGGCGGGCCTGCGGAGCCCCCGGGGGGCCATGCGGCCTG
AGCAGGAGGAGCTGGTGATGGTGGGCACCAACCACGTGGAATACCGCTATGGCAAGGCCATGCCGCTCAT
CTTCGTGGGTGGCGTGCCTCGCAGTGGCACCACGTTGATGCGCGCCATGCTGGACGCCCACCCCGAGGTG
CGCTGCGGCGAGGAGACCCGCATCATCCCGCGCGTGCTGGCCATGCGCCAGGCCTGGTCCAAGTCTGGCC
GTGAGAAGCTGCGGCTGGATGAGGCGGGGGTGACGGATGAGGTGCTGGACGCCGCCATGCAGGCCTTCAT
CCTGGAGGTGATTGCCAAGCACGGAGAGCCGGCCCGCGTGCTCTGCAACAAGGACCCATTTACGCTCAAG
TCCTCGGTCTACCTGTCGCGCCTGTTCCCCAACTCCAAGTTCCTGCTGATGGTGCGGGACGGCCGGGCCT
CCGTGCACTCCATGATCACGCGCAAAGTCACCATTGCGGGCTTTGACCTCAGCAGCTACCGTGACTGCCT
CACCAAGTGGAACAAGGCCATCGAGGTGATGTACGCCCAGTGCATGGAGGTAGGCAAGGAGAAGTGCCTG
CCTGTGTACTACGAGCAGCTGGTGCTGCACCCCAGGCGCTCACTCAAGCTCATCCTCGACTTCCTCGGCA
TCGCCTGGAGCGACGCTGTCCTCCACCATGAAGACCTCATTGGCAAGCCCGGTGGTGTTTCCCTGTCCAA
GATCGAGCGGTCCACGGACCAGGTCATCAAGCCTGTTAACCTGGAAGCGCTCTCCAAGTGGACTGGCCAC
ATCCCTGGGGATGTGGTGCGGGACATGGCCCAGATCGCCCCCATGCTGGCTCAGCTCGGCTATGACCCTT
ATGCAAACCCCCCCAACTATGGCAACCCTGACCCCTTCGTCATCAACAACACACAGCGGGTCTTGAAAGG
GGACTATAAAACACCAGCCAATCTGAAAGGATATTTTCAGGTGAACCAGAACAGCACCTCCTCCCACTTA
GGAAGCTCGGGCACCGAGACCTCCCAGGTGGCCCCCGCGTAAATCTAGAGGGCCCTATTCTATAGTGTCA
CCTAAATGCTAGAGCTCGCTGATCAGCCTCGACTGTGCCTTCTAGTTGCCAGCCATCTGTTGTTTGCCCC
TCCCCCGTGCCTTCCTTGACCCTGGAAGGTGCCACTCCCACTGTCCTTTCCTAATAAAATGAGGAAATTG
CATCGCATTGTCTGAGTAGGTGTCATTCTATTCTGGGGGGTGGGGTGGGGCAGGACAGCAAGGGGGAGGA
TTGGGAAGACAATAGCAGGCATGCTGGGGATGCGGTGGGCTCTATGGCTTCTGAGGCGGAAAGAACCAGC
TGGGGCTCTAGGGGGTATCCCC
[124 nt withheld, positions 2473-2596]
C
[91 nt withheld, positions 2598-2688]
A
[49 nt withheld, positions 2690-2738]
CCTTTGACGTTGGAGTCCACGTTCTTT
[37 nt withheld, positions 2766-2802]
ACCCTATCTCGGTCTATTCTTTTGATTTATAAGGGATTTTGCCGATTTCGGCCTATTGGTTAAAAAATGA
GCTGATTTAACAAAAATTTAACGCGAATTAATTCTGTGGAATGTGTGTCAGTTAGGGTGTGGAAAGTCCC
CAGGCTCCCCAGCAGGCAGAAGTATGCAAAGCATGCATCTCAATTAGTCAGCAACCAGGTGTGGAAAGTC
CCCAGGCTCCCCAGCAGGCAGAAGTATGCAAAGCATGCATCTCAATTAGTCAGCAACCATAGTCCCGCCC
CTAACTCCGCCCATCCCGCCCCTAACTCCGCCCAGTTCCGCCCATTCTCCGCCCCATGGCTGACTAATTT
TTTTTATTTATGCAGAGGCCGAGGCCGCCTCTGCCTCTGAGCTATTCCAGAAGTAGTGAGGAGGCTTTTT
TGGAGGCCTAGGCTTTTGCAAAAAGCTCCCGGGAGCTTGTATATCCATTTTCGGATCTGATCAAGAGACA
GGATGAGGATCGTTTCGCATGATTGAACAAGATGGATTGCACGCAGGTTCTCCGGCCGCTTGGGTGGAGA
GGCTATTCGGCTATGACTGGGCACAACAGACAATCGGCTGCTCTGATGCCGCCGTGTTCCGGCTGTCAGC
GCAGGGGCGCCCGGTTCTTTTTGTCAAGACCGACCTGTCCGGTGCCCTGAATGAACTGCAGGACGAGGCA
GCGCGGCTATCGTGGCTGGCCACGACGGGCGTTCCTTGCGCAGCTGTGCTCGACGTTGTCACTGAAGCGG
GAAGGGACTGGCTGCTATTGGGCGAAGTGCCGGGGCAGGATCTCCTGTCATCTCACCTTGCTCCTGCCGA
GAAAGTATCCATCATGGCTGATGCAATGCGGCGGCTGCATACGCTTGATCCGGCTACCTGCCCATTCGAC
CACCAAGCGAAACATCGCATCGAGCGAGCACGTACTCGGATGGAAGCCGGTCTTGTCGATCAGGATGATC
TGGACGAAGAGCATCAGGGGCTCGCGCCAGCCGAACTGTTCGCCAGGCTCAAGGCGCGCATGCCCGACGG
CGAGGATCTCGTCGTGACCCATGGCGATGCCTGCTTGCCGAATATCATGGTGGAAAATGGCCGCTTTTCT
GGATTCATCGACTGTGGCCGGCTGGGTGTGGCGGACCGCTATCAGGACATAGCGTTGGCTACCCGTGATA
TTGCTGAAGAGCTTGGCGGCGAATGGGCTGACCGCTTCCTCGTGCTTTACGGTATCGCCGCTCCCGATTC
GCAGCGCATCGCCTTCTATCGCCTTCTTGACGAGTTCTTCTGAGCGGGACTCTGGGGTTCGAAATGACCG
ACCAAGCGACGCCCAACCTGCCATCACGAGATTTCGATTCCACCGCCGCCTTCTATGAAAGGTTGGGCTT
CGGAATCGTTTTCCGGGACGCCGGCTGGATGATCCTCCAGCGCGGGGATCTCATGCTGGAGTTCTTCGCC
CACCCCAACTTGTTTATTGCAGCTTATAATGGTTACAAATAAAGCAATAGCATCACAAATTTCACAAATA
AAGCATTTTTTTCACTGCATTCTAGTTGTGGTTTGTCCAAACTCATCAATGTATCTTATCATGTCTGTAT
ACCGTCGACCTCTAGCTAGAGCTTGGCGTAATCATGGTCATAGCTGTTTCCTGTGTGAAATTGTTATCCG
CTCACAATTCCACACAACATACGAGCCGGAAGCATAAAGTGTAAAGCCTGGGGTGCCTAATGAGTGAGCT
AACTCACATTAATTGCGTTGCGCTCACTGCCCGCTTTCCAGTCGGGAAACCTGTCGTGCCAGCTGCATTA
ATGAATCGGCCAACGCGCGGGGAGAGGCGGTTTGCGTATTGGGCGCTCTTCCGCTTCCTCGCTCACTGAC
TCGCTGCGCTCGGTCGTTCGGCTGCGGCGAGCGGTATCAGCTCACTCAAAGGCGGTAATACGGTTATCCA
CAGAATCAGGGGATAACGCAGGAAAGAACATGTGAGCAAAAGGCCAGCAAAAGGCCAGGAACCGTAAAAA
GGCCGCGTTGCTGGCGTTTTTCCATAGGCTCCGCCCCCCTGACGAGCATCACAAAAATCGACGCTCAAGT
CAGAGGTGGCGAAACCCGACAGGACTATAAAGATACCAGGCGTTTCCCCCTGGAAGCTCCCTCGTGCGCT
CTCCTGTTCCGACCCTGCCGCTTACCGGATACCTGTCCGCCTTTCTCCCTTCGGGAAGCGTGGCGCTTTC
TCATAGCTCACGCTGTAGGTATCTCAGTTCGGTGTAGGTCGTTCGCTCCAAGCTGGGCTGTGTGCACGAA
CCCCCCGTTCAGCCCGACCGCTGCGCCTTATCCGGTAACTATCGTCTTGAGTCCAACCCGGTAAGACACG
ACTTATCGCCACTGGCAGCAGCCACTGGTAACAGGATTAGCAGAGCGAGGTATGTAGGCGGTGCTACAGA
GTTCTTGAAGTGGTGGCCTAACTACGGCTACACTAGAAGAACAGTATTTGGTATCTGCGCTCTGCTGAAG
CCAGTTACCTTCGGAAAAAGAGTTGGTAGCTCTTGATCCGGCAAACAAACCACCGCTGGTAGCGGTGGTT
TTTTTGTTTGCAAGCAGCAGATTACGCGCAGAAAAAAAGGATCTCAAGAAGATCCTTTGATCTTTTCTAC
GGGGTCTGACGCTCAGTGGAACGAAAACTCACGTTAAGGGATTTTGGTCATGAGATTATCAAAAAGGATC
TTCACCTAGATCCTTTTAAATTAAAAATGAAGTTTTAAATCAATCTAAAGTATATATGAGTAAACTTGGT
CTGACAGTTACCAATGCTTAATCAGTGAGGCACCTATCTCAGCGATCTGTCTATTTCGTTCATCCATAGT
TGCCTGACTCCCCGTCGTGTAGATAACTACGATACGGGAGGGCTTACCATCTGGCCCCAGTGCTGCAATG
ATACCGCGAGACCCACGCTCACCGGCTCCAGATTTATCAGCAATAAACCAGCCAGCCGGAAGGGCCGAGC
GCAGAAGTGGTCCTGCAACTTTATCCGCCTCCATCCAGTCTATTAATTGTTGCCGGGAAGCTAGAGTAAG
TAGTTCGCCAGTTAATAGTTTGCGCAACGTTGTTGCCATTGCTACAGGCATCGTGGTGTCACGCTCGTCG
TTTGGTATGGCTTCATTCAGCTCCGGTTCCCAACGATCAAGGCGAGTTACATGATCCCCCATGTTGTGCA
AAAAAGCGGTTAGCTCCTTCGGTCCTCCGATCGTTGTCAGAAGTAAGTTGGCCGCAGTGTTATCACTCAT
GGTTATGGCAGCACTGCATAATTCTCTTACTGTCATGCCATCCGTAAGATGCTTTTCTGTGACTGGTGAG
TACTCAACCAAGTCATTCTGAGAATAGTGTATGCGGCGACCGAGTTGCTCTTGCCCGGCGTCAATACGGG
ATAATACCGCGCCACATAGCAGAACTTTAAAAGTGCTCATCATTGGAAAACGTTCTTCGGGGCGAAAACT
CTCAAGGATCTTACCGCTGTTGAGATCCAGTTCGATGTAACCCACTCGTGCACCCAACTGATCTTCAGCA
TCTTTTACTTTCACCAGCGTTTCTGGGTGAGCAAAAACAGGAAGGCAAAATGCCGCAAAAAAGGGAATAA
GGGCGACACGGAAATGTTGAATACTCATACTCTTCCTTTTTCAATATTATTGAAGCATTTATCAGGGTTA
TTGTCTCATGAGCGGATACATATTTGAATGTATTTAGAAAAATAAACAAATAGGGGTTCCGCGCACATTT
CCCCGAAAAGTGCCACCTGACG
